Addgene plasmid #75992: ROS1 gRNA (BRDN0001149105)
Purpose: 3rd generation lentiviral gRNA plasmid targeting human ROS1
Depositing lab: John Doench & David Root. Depositing organization: Broad Institute. Publication: Optimized sgRNA design to maximize activity and minimize off-target effects of CRISPR-Cas9. Doench JG, Fusi N, Sullender M, Hegde M, Vaimberg EW, Donovan KF, Smith I, Tothova Z, Wilen C, Orchard R, Virgin HW, Listgarten J, Root DE. Nat Biotechnol. 2016 Jan 18. doi: 10.1038/nbt.3437. PubMed 26780180.
Backbone
  Vector backbone: lentiGuide-Puro
  Backbone manufacturer: Zhang Lab (Addgene plasmid # 52963)
  Vector type: Mammalian Expression, Lentiviral, CRISPR
  Selectable markers: Puromycin
Growth in bacteria
  Bacterial resistance: Ampicillin, 100 μg/mL
  Growth temperature: 37°C
  Growth strain: DH5alpha
  Copy number: High Copy
Gene/Insert
  Gene/Insert name: ROS1 (alt names: ROS1; NM_002944.2)
  gRNA/shRNA sequence: TGGTGATGCCATACCATGTG
  Species: H. sapiens (human)
  Entrez Gene: ROS1 (a.k.a. MCF3, ROS, c-ros-1)
  Promoter: hU6
  Cloning method: Unknown
  Sequencing primers: 5′ U6-F; 3′ pS2-R
Terms and licenses: Academic/Nonprofit Terms; Industry Terms: Not Available to Industry
Depositor comments: The gRNA was designed to target the following Genbank reference sequence(s): NM_002944.2. Note that this plasmid does NOT contain Cas9. It should be used in conjunction with lentiCas9-Blast (Addgene #52962) or otherwise with cell lines already expressing Cas9. Browse the full kinome gRNA library at http://www.addgene.org/pooled-library/broadgpp-human-kinome/ or visit http://www.broadinstitute.org/rnai/public/ for detailed protocols and information.
How to cite: ROS1 gRNA (BRDN0001149105) was a gift from John Doench & David Root (Addgene plasmid # 75992 ; http://n2t.net/addgene:75992 ; RRID:Addgene_75992)
