[The description below was written by a language model from this plasmid's Addgene catalogue record and pLannotate feature annotations shown in this document.]
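Description:
ROS1 gRNA (BRDN0001149105) is a third-generation lentiviral guide RNA plasmid built on the lentiGuide-Puro backbone and designed to direct Streptococcus pyogenes Cas9 to the human ROS1 gene, a kinase-library target whose guide was designed against a ROS1 reference transcript. In bacteria it is maintained through a high-copy ColE1/pUC-type origin with ampicillin resistance (AmpR under its own promoter). The backbone also carries an f1 origin, an SV40 origin and poly(A) signal, and remnants of lac and phage T7/T3 promoter elements that play no role in its intended use.

The lentiviral transfer cassette begins with an RSV promoter fused to a truncated HIV-1 5' LTR, which makes genomic RNA production Tat-independent. This is followed by the Ψ packaging signal with a partial gag sequence, the Rev response element for Rev-dependent nuclear export, and a cPPT/CTS. The cassette ends in a ΔU3 self-inactivating 3' LTR. Within this unit, a human U6 RNA polymerase III promoter drives the ROS1-specific spacer joined to the S. pyogenes gRNA scaffold. A separate EF-1α promoter, annotated as the core promoter plus intron A, drives puromycin N-acetyltransferase for selection of transduced mammalian cells, and a WPRE downstream enhances transcript expression.

The plasmid does not encode Cas9, so it is meant to be used with a separate Cas9 lentiviral vector or in cells that already express Cas9. Packaged into virus with helper plasmids, it provides stable, puromycin-selectable guide expression for ROS1 knockout experiments. It is an individual clone corresponding to a member of a human kinome gRNA library developed with optimized sgRNA design rules.
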