Features (pLannotate 1.2.2; 29 found; start..end, strand, type, name):
     14..80      +  CDS            small t antigen (fragment): SV40 (simian virus 40) small t antigen
    106..317     +  promoter       EF-1α core promoter: core promoter for human elongation factor EF-1α
    318..1256    +  intron         EF-1α intron A: intron upstream of the start codon of human EF-1α
   1278..1877    +  CDS            PuroR (fragment): puromycin N-acetyltransferase; pac from Streptomyces; confers resistance to puromycin
   1893..2481    +  misc_feature   WPRE: woodchuck hepatitis virus posttranscriptional regulatory element
   2532..2551    +  misc_feature   cPPT/CTS (fragment): central polypurine tract and central termination sequence of HIV-1
   2553..2786    +  LTR            3' LTR (ΔU3): self-inactivating 3' long terminal repeat (LTR) from HIV-1
   2864..2985    +  polyA_signal   SV40 poly(A) signal: SV40 polyadenylation signal
   3025..3160    +  rep_origin     SV40 ori: SV40 origin of replication
   3181..3199    -  promoter       T7 promoter: promoter for bacteriophage T7 RNA polymerase
   3207..3362    +  CDS            lacZα (fragment): LacZα fragment of β-galactosidase; lacZ fragment
   3367..3795    +  rep_origin     f1 ori (sequence partly withheld): f1 bacteriophage origin of replication; arrow indicates direction of (+) strand synthesis
   3848..3952    +  promoter       AmpR promoter: bla
   3953..4813    +  CDS            AmpR: β-lactamase; bla; confers resistance to ampicillin, carbenicillin, and related antibiotics
   4984..5572    +  rep_origin     ori: high-copy-number ColE1/pMB1/pBR322/pUC origin of replication
   5755..5847    +  CDS            lacI (fragment): lac repressor; lacI; The lac repressor binds to the lac operator to inhibit transcription in E. coli. This inhibition can be relieved by adding lactose or isopropyl-β-D-thiogalactopyranoside (IPTG).
   5860..5881    +  protein_bind   CAP binding site: CAP binding activates transcription in the presence of cAMP. E. coli catabolite activator protein
   5896..5926    +  promoter       lac promoter: promoter for the E. coli lac operon
   5934..5950    +  protein_bind   lac operator: The lac repressor binds to the lac operator to inhibit transcription in E. coli. This inhibition can be relieved by adding lactose or isopropyl-β-D-thiogalactopyranoside (IPTG). lac repressor encoded by lacI
   5995..6013    +  promoter       T3 promoter: promoter for bacteriophage T3 RNA polymerase
   6041..6267    +  promoter       RSV promoter: Rous sarcoma virus enhancer/promoter
   6268..6448    +  LTR            5' LTR (truncated): truncated 5' long terminal repeat (LTR) from HIV-1
   6495..6620    +  misc_feature   HIV-1 Ψ: packaging signal of human immunodeficiency virus type 1
   6604..6967    +  CDS            HIV-1 gag (fragment): gag protein from human immunodeficiency virus 1; gag
   7113..7346    +  misc_feature   RRE: The Rev response element (RRE) of HIV-1 allows for Rev-dependent mRNA export from the nucleus to the cytoplasm.
   7723..7749    +  CDS            Rev (fragment): human immunodeficiency virus 1 (HIV-1) Rev protein; rev; enhances nuclear export of unspliced and incompletely spliced viral mRNAs
   7753..7993    +  promoter       U6 promoter: RNA polymerase III promoter for human U6 snRNA
   8023..8098    +  misc_RNA       gRNA scaffold: guide RNA scaffold for the Streptococcus pyogenes CRISPR/Cas9 system
   8154..8271    +  misc_feature   cPPT/CTS: central polypurine tract and central termination sequence of HIV-1
>Addgene plasmid #75992 | ROS1 gRNA (BRDN0001149105) | addgene full sequence | sequence record 184970 | Addgene Assembled Sequence
CCCGGGTGCAAAGATGGATAAAGTTTTAAACAGAGAGGAATCTTTGCAGCTAATGGACCTTCTAGGTCTT
GAAAGGAGTGGGAATTGGCTCCGGTGCCCGTCAGTGGGCAGAGCGCACATCGCCCACAGTCCCCGAGAAG
TTGGGGGGAGGGGTCGGCAATTGATCCGGTGCCTAGAGAAGGTGGCGCGGGGTAAACTGGGAAAGTGATG
TCGTGTACTGGCTCCGCCTTTTTCCCGAGGGTGGGGGAGAACCGTATATAAGTGCAGTAGTCGCCGTGAA
CGTTCTTTTTCGCAACGGGTTTGCCGCCAGAACACAGGTAAGTGCCGTGTGTGGTTCCCGCGGGCCTGGC
CTCTTTACGGGTTATGGCCCTTGCGTGCCTTGAATTACTTCCACCTGGCTGCAGTACGTGATTCTTGATC
CCGAGCTTCGGGTTGGAAGTGGGTGGGAGAGTTCGAGGCCTTGCGCTTAAGGAGCCCCTTCGCCTCGTGC
TTGAGTTGAGGCCTGGCCTGGGCGCTGGGGCCGCCGCGTGCGAATCTGGTGGCACCTTCGCGCCTGTCTC
GCTGCTTTCGATAAGTCTCTAGCCATTTAAAATTTTTGATGACCTGCTGCGACGCTTTTTTTCTGGCAAG
ATAGTCTTGTAAATGCGGGCCAAGATCTGCACACTGGTATTTCGGTTTTTGGGGCCGCGGGCGGCGACGG
GGCCCGTGCGTCCCAGCGCACATGTTCGGCGAGGCGGGGCCTGCGAGCGCGGCCACCGAGAATCGGACGG
GGGTAGTCTCAAGCTGGCCGGCCTGCTCTGGTGCCTGGCCTCGCGCCGCCGTGTATCGCCCCGCCCTGGG
CGGCAAGGCTGGCCCGGTCGGCACCAGTTGCGTGAGCGGAAAGATGGCCGCTTCCCGGCCCTGCTGCAGG
GAGCTCAAAATGGAGGACGCGGCGCTCGGGAGAGCGGGCGGGTGAGTCACCCACACAAAGGAAAAGGGCC
TTTCCGTCCTCAGCCGTCGCTTCATGTGACTCCACGGAGTACCGGGCGCCGTCCAGGCACCTCGATTAGT
TCTCGAGCTTTTGGAGTACGTCGTCTTTAGGTTGGGGGGAGGGGTTTTATGCGATGGAGTTTCCCCACAC
TGAGTGGGTGGAGACTGAAGTTAGGCCAGCTTGGCACTTGATGTAATTCTCCTTGGAATTTGCCCTTTTT
GAGTTTGGATCTTGGTTCATTCTCAAGCCTCAGACAGTGGTTCAAAGTTTTTTTCTTCCATTTCAGGTGT
CGTGACGTACGGCCACCATGACCGAGTACAAGCCCACGGTGCGCCTCGCCACCCGCGACGACGTCCCCAG
GGCCGTACGCACCCTCGCCGCCGCGTTCGCCGACTACCCCGCCACGCGCCACACCGTCGATCCGGACCGC
CACATCGAGCGGGTCACCGAGCTGCAAGAACTCTTCCTCACGCGCGTCGGGCTCGACATCGGCAAGGTGT
GGGTCGCGGACGACGGCGCCGCCGTGGCGGTCTGGACCACGCCGGAGAGCGTCGAAGCGGGGGCGGTGTT
CGCCGAGATCGGCCCGCGCATGGCCGAGTTGAGCGGTTCCCGGCTGGCCGCGCAGCAACAGATGGAAGGC
CTCCTGGCGCCGCACCGGCCCAAGGAGCCCGCGTGGTTCCTGGCCACCGTCGGAGTCTCGCCCGACCACC
AGGGCAAGGGTCTGGGCAGCGCCGTCGTGCTCCCCGGAGTGGAGGCGGCCGAGCGCGCCGGGGTGCCCGC
CTTCCTGGAGACCTCCGCGCCCCGCAACCTCCCCTTCTACGAGCGGCTCGGCTTCACCGTCACCGCCGAC
GTCGAGGTGCCCGAAGGACCGCGCACCTGGTGCATGACCCGCAAGCCCGGTGCCTGAACGCGTTAAGTCG
ACAATCAACCTCTGGATTACAAAATTTGTGAAAGATTGACTGGTATTCTTAACTATGTTGCTCCTTTTAC
GCTATGTGGATACGCTGCTTTAATGCCTTTGTATCATGCTATTGCTTCCCGTATGGCTTTCATTTTCTCC
TCCTTGTATAAATCCTGGTTGCTGTCTCTTTATGAGGAGTTGTGGCCCGTTGTCAGGCAACGTGGCGTGG
TGTGCACTGTGTTTGCTGACGCAACCCCCACTGGTTGGGGCATTGCCACCACCTGTCAGCTCCTTTCCGG
GACTTTCGCTTTCCCCCTCCCTATTGCCACGGCGGAACTCATCGCCGCCTGCCTTGCCCGCTGCTGGACA
GGGGCTCGGCTGTTGGGCACTGACAATTCCGTGGTGTTGTCGGGGAAATCATCGTCCTTTCCTTGGCTGC
TCGCCTGTGTTGCCACCTGGATTCTGCGCGGGACGTCCTTCTGCTACGTCCCTTCGGCCCTCAATCCAGC
GGACCTTCCTTCCCGCGGCCTGCTGCCGGCTCTGCGGCCTCTTCCGCGTCTTCGCCTTCGCCCTCAGACG
AGTCGGATCTCCCTTTGGGCCGCCTCCCCGCGTCGACTTTAAGACCAATGACTTACAAGGCAGCTGTAGA
TCTTAGCCACTTTTTAAAAGAAAAGGGGGGACTGGAAGGGCTAATTCACTCCCAACGAAGACAAGATCTG
CTTTTTGCTTGTACTGGGTCTCTCTGGTTAGACCAGATCTGAGCCTGGGAGCTCTCTGGCTAACTAGGGA
ACCCACTGCTTAAGCCTCAATAAAGCTTGCCTTGAGTGCTTCAAGTAGTGTGTGCCCGTCTGTTGTGTGA
CTCTGGTAACTAGAGATCCCTCAGACCCTTTTAGTCAGTGTGGAAAATCTCTAGCAGTACGTATAGTAGT
TCATGTCATCTTATTATTCAGTATTTATAACTTGCAAAGAAATGAATATCAGAGAGTGAGAGGAACTTGT
TTATTGCAGCTTATAATGGTTACAAATAAAGCAATAGCATCACAAATTTCACAAATAAAGCATTTTTTTC
ACTGCATTCTAGTTGTGGTTTGTCCAAACTCATCAATGTATCTTATCATGTCTGGCTCTAGCTATCCCGC
CCCTAACTCCGCCCATCCCGCCCCTAACTCCGCCCAGTTCCGCCCATTCTCCGCCCCATGGCTGACTAAT
TTTTTTTATTTATGCAGAGGCCGAGGCCGCCTCGGCCTCTGAGCTATTCCAGAAGTAGTGAGGAGGCTTT
TTTGGAGGCCTAGGGACGTACCCAATTCGCCCTATAGTGAGTCGTATTACGCGCGCTCACTGGCCGTCGT
TTTACAACGTCGTGACTGGGAAAACCCTGGCGTTACCCAACTTAATCGCCTTGCAGCACATCCCCCTTTC
GCCAGCTGGCGTAATAGCGAAGAGGCCCGCACCGATCGCCCTTCCCAACAGTTGCGCAGCCTGAATGGCG
AATGGG
[124 nt withheld, positions 3367-3490]
C
[91 nt withheld, positions 3492-3582]
A
[49 nt withheld, positions 3584-3632]
CCTTTGACGTTGGAGTCCACGTTCTTT
[37 nt withheld, positions 3660-3696]
ACCCTATCTCGGTCTATTCTTTTGATTTATAAGGGATTTTGCCGATTTCGGCCTATTGGTTAAAAAATGA
GCTGATTTAACAAAAATTTAACGCGAATTTTAACAAAATATTAACGCTTACAATTTAGGTGGCACTTTTC
GGGGAAATGTGCGCGGAACCCCTATTTGTTTATTTTTCTAAATACATTCAAATATGTATCCGCTCATGAG
ACAATAACCCTGATAAATGCTTCAATAATATTGAAAAAGGAAGAGTATGAGTATTCAACATTTCCGTGTC
GCCCTTATTCCCTTTTTTGCGGCATTTTGCCTTCCTGTTTTTGCTCACCCAGAAACGCTGGTGAAAGTAA
AAGATGCTGAAGATCAGTTGGGTGCACGAGTGGGTTACATCGAACTGGATCTCAACAGCGGTAAGATCCT
TGAGAGTTTTCGCCCCGAAGAACGTTTTCCAATGATGAGCACTTTTAAAGTTCTGCTATGTGGCGCGGTA
TTATCCCGTATTGACGCCGGGCAAGAGCAACTCGGTCGCCGCATACACTATTCTCAGAATGACTTGGTTG
AGTACTCACCAGTCACAGAAAAGCATCTTACGGATGGCATGACAGTAAGAGAATTATGCAGTGCTGCCAT
AACCATGAGTGATAACACTGCGGCCAACTTACTTCTGACAACGATCGGAGGACCGAAGGAGCTAACCGCT
TTTTTGCACAACATGGGGGATCATGTAACTCGCCTTGATCGTTGGGAACCGGAGCTGAATGAAGCCATAC
CAAACGACGAGCGTGACACCACGATGCCTGTAGCAATGGCAACAACGTTGCGCAAACTATTAACTGGCGA
ACTACTTACTCTAGCTTCCCGGCAACAATTAATAGACTGGATGGAGGCGGATAAAGTTGCAGGACCACTT
CTGCGCTCGGCCCTTCCGGCTGGCTGGTTTATTGCTGATAAATCTGGAGCCGGTGAGCGTGGGTCTCGCG
GTATCATTGCAGCACTGGGGCCAGATGGTAAGCCCTCCCGTATCGTAGTTATCTACACGACGGGGAGTCA
GGCAACTATGGATGAACGAAATAGACAGATCGCTGAGATAGGTGCCTCACTGATTAAGCATTGGTAACTG
TCAGACCAAGTTTACTCATATATACTTTAGATTGATTTAAAACTTCATTTTTAATTTAAAAGGATCTAGG
TGAAGATCCTTTTTGATAATCTCATGACCAAAATCCCTTAACGTGAGTTTTCGTTCCACTGAGCGTCAGA
CCCCGTAGAAAAGATCAAAGGATCTTCTTGAGATCCTTTTTTTCTGCGCGTAATCTGCTGCTTGCAAACA
AAAAAACCACCGCTACCAGCGGTGGTTTGTTTGCCGGATCAAGAGCTACCAACTCTTTTTCCGAAGGTAA
CTGGCTTCAGCAGAGCGCAGATACCAAATACTGTTCTTCTAGTGTAGCCGTAGTTAGGCCACCACTTCAA
GAACTCTGTAGCACCGCCTACATACCTCGCTCTGCTAATCCTGTTACCAGTGGCTGCTGCCAGTGGCGAT
AAGTCGTGTCTTACCGGGTTGGACTCAAGACGATAGTTACCGGATAAGGCGCAGCGGTCGGGCTGAACGG
GGGGTTCGTGCACACAGCCCAGCTTGGAGCGAACGACCTACACCGAACTGAGATACCTACAGCGTGAGCT
ATGAGAAAGCGCCACGCTTCCCGAAGGGAGAAAGGCGGACAGGTATCCGGTAAGCGGCAGGGTCGGAACA
GGAGAGCGCACGAGGGAGCTTCCAGGGGGAAACGCCTGGTATCTTTATAGTCCTGTCGGGTTTCGCCACC
TCTGACTTGAGCGTCGATTTTTGTGATGCTCGTCAGGGGGGCGGAGCCTATGGAAAAACGCCAGCAACGC
GGCCTTTTTACGGTTCCTGGCCTTTTGCTGGCCTTTTGCTCACATGTTCTTTCCTGCGTTATCCCCTGAT
TCTGTGGATAACCGTATTACCGCCTTTGAGTGAGCTGATACCGCTCGCCGCAGCCGAACGACCGAGCGCA
GCGAGTCAGTGAGCGAGGAAGCGGAAGAGCGCCCAATACGCAAACCGCCTCTCCCCGCGCGTTGGCCGAT
TCATTAATGCAGCTGGCACGACAGGTTTCCCGACTGGAAAGCGGGCAGTGAGCGCAACGCAATTAATGTG
AGTTAGCTCACTCATTAGGCACCCCAGGCTTTACACTTTATGCTTCCGGCTCGTATGTTGTGTGGAATTG
TGAGCGGATAACAATTTCACACAGGAAACAGCTATGACCATGATTACGCCAAGCGCGCAATTAACCCTCA
CTAAAGGGAACAAAAGCTGGAGCTGCAAGCTTAATGTAGTCTTATGCAATACTCTTGTAGTCTTGCAACA
TGGTAACGATGAGTTAGCAACATGCCTTACAAGGAGAGAAAAAGCACCGTGCATGCCGATTGGTGGAAGT
AAGGTGGTACGATCGTGCCTTATTAGGAAGGCAACAGACGGGTCTGACATGGATTGGACGAACCACTGAA
TTGCCGCATTGCAGAGATATTGTATTTAAGTGCCTAGCTCGATACATAAACGGGTCTCTCTGGTTAGACC
AGATCTGAGCCTGGGAGCTCTCTGGCTAACTAGGGAACCCACTGCTTAAGCCTCAATAAAGCTTGCCTTG
AGTGCTTCAAGTAGTGTGTGCCCGTCTGTTGTGTGACTCTGGTAACTAGAGATCCCTCAGACCCTTTTAG
TCAGTGTGGAAAATCTCTAGCAGTGGCGCCCGAACAGGGACTTGAAAGCGAAAGGGAAACCAGAGGAGCT
CTCTCGACGCAGGACTCGGCTTGCTGAAGCGCGCACGGCAAGAGGCGAGGGGCGGCGACTGGTGAGTACG
CCAAAAATTTTGACTAGCGGAGGCTAGAAGGAGAGAGATGGGTGCGAGAGCGTCAGTATTAAGCGGGGGA
GAATTAGATCGCGATGGGAAAAAATTCGGTTAAGGCCAGGGGGAAAGAAAAAATATAAATTAAAACATAT
AGTATGGGCAAGCAGGGAGCTAGAACGATTCGCAGTTAATCCTGGCCTGTTAGAAACATCAGAAGGCTGT
AGACAAATACTGGGACAGCTACAACCATCCCTTCAGACAGGATCAGAAGAACTTAGATCATTATATAATA
CAGTAGCAACCCTCTATTGTGTGCATCAAAGGATAGAGATAAAAGACACCAAGGAAGCTTTAGACAAGAT
AGAGGAAGAGCAAAACAAAAGTAAGACCACCGCACAGCAAGCGGCCGCTGATCTTCAGACCTGGAGGAGG
AGATATGAGGGACAATTGGAGAAGTGAATTATATAAATATAAAGTAGTAAAAATTGAACCATTAGGAGTA
GCACCCACCAAGGCAAAGAGAAGAGTGGTGCAGAGAGAAAAAAGAGCAGTGGGAATAGGAGCTTTGTTCC
TTGGGTTCTTGGGAGCAGCAGGAAGCACTATGGGCGCAGCGTCAATGACGCTGACGGTACAGGCCAGACA
ATTATTGTCTGGTATAGTGCAGCAGCAGAACAATTTGCTGAGGGCTATTGAGGCGCAACAGCATCTGTTG
CAACTCACAGTCTGGGGCATCAAGCAGCTCCAGGCAAGAATCCTGGCTGTGGAAAGATACCTAAAGGATC
AACAGCTCCTGGGGATTTGGGGTTGCTCTGGAAAACTCATTTGCACCACTGCTGTGCCTTGGAATGCTAG
TTGGAGTAATAAATCTCTGGAACAGATTTGGAATCACACGACCTGGATGGAGTGGGACAGAGAAATTAAC
AATTACACAAGCTTAATACACTCCTTAATTGAAGAATCGCAAAACCAGCAAGAAAAGAATGAACAAGAAT
TATTGGAATTAGATAAATGGGCAAGTTTGTGGAATTGGTTTAACATAACAAATTGGCTGTGGTATATAAA
ATTATTCATAATGATAGTAGGAGGCTTGGTAGGTTTAAGAATAGTTTTTGCTGTACTTTCTATAGTGAAT
AGAGTTAGGCAGGGATATTCACCATTATCGTTTCAGACCCACCTCCCAACCCCGAGGGGACCCAGAGAGG
GCCTATTTCCCATGATTCCTTCATATTTGCATATACGATACAAGGCTGTTAGAGAGATAATTAGAATTAA
TTTGACTGTAAACACAAAGATATTAGTACAAAATACGTGACGTAGAAAGTAATAATTTCTTGGGTAGTTT
GCAGTTTTAAAATTATGTTTTAAAATGGACTATCATATGCTTACCGTAACTTGAAAGTATTTCGATTTCT
TGGCTTTATATATCTTGTGGAAAGGACGAAACACCGTGGTGATGCCATACCATGTGGTTTTAGAGCTAGA
AATAGCAAGTTAAAATAAGGCTAGTCCGTTATCAACTTGAAAAAGTGGCACCGAGTCGGTGCTTTTTTAA
GCTTGGCGTAACTAGATCTTGAGACAAATGGCAGTATTCATCCACAATTTTAAAAGAAAAGGGGGGATTG
GGGGGTACAGTGCAGGGGAAAGAATAGTAGACATAATAGCAACAGACATACAAACTAAAGAATTACAAAA
ACAAATTACAAAAATTCAAAATTTTCGGGTTTATTACAGGGACAGCAGAGATCCACTTTGGCGCCGGCTC
GAGGGGG
