>Addgene plasmid #75992 | ROS1 gRNA (BRDN0001149105) | depositor partial sequence | sequence record 143452 | Target Sequence
TGGTGATGCCATACCATGTG
