>Addgene plasmid #75992 | ROS1 gRNA (BRDN0001149105) | addgene partial sequence | sequence record 184969 | hU6-F
GTAGAAAGTAATAATTTCTTGGGTAGTTTGCAGTTTTAAAATTATGTTTTAAAATGGACTATCATATGCT
TACCGTAACTTGAAAGTATTTCGATTTCTTGGCTTTATATATCTTGTGGAAAGGACGAAACACCGTGGTG
ATGCCATACCATGTGGTTTTAGAGCTAGAAATAGCAAGTTAAAATAAGGCTAGTCCGTTATCAACTTGAA
AAAGTGGCACCGAGTCGGTGCTTTTTTAAGCTTGGCGTAACTAGATCTTGAGACAAATGGCAGTATTCAT
CCACAATTTTAAAAGAAAAGGGGGGATTGGGGGGTACAGTGCAGGGGAAAGAATAGTAGACATAATAGCA
ACAGACATACAAACTAAAGAATTACAAAAACAAATTACAAAAATTCAAAATTTTCGGGTTTATTACAGGG
ACAGCAGAGATCCACTTTGGCGCCGGCTCGAGGGGGCCCGGGTGCAAAGATGGATAAAGTTTTAAACAGA
GAGGAATCTTTGCAGCTAATGGACCTTCTAGGTCTTGAAAGGAGTGGGAATTGGCTCCGGTGCCCGTCAG
TGGGCAGAGC
